Addgene plasmid #28049: EGFP-Rab7A Q67L
Depositing lab: Qing Zhong. Depositing organization: University of California, Berkeley. Publication: Rubicon controls endosome maturation as a Rab7 effector. Sun Q, Westphal W, Wong KN, Tan I, Zhong Q. Proc Natl Acad Sci U S A. 2010 Nov 9. 107(45):19338-43. 10.1073/pnas.1010554107 PubMed 20974968.
Backbone
  Vector backbone: pcDNA3
  Backbone manufacturer: Invitrogen
  Backbone size w/o insert (bp): 5446
  Vector type: Mammalian Expression
  Selectable markers: Neomycin (select with G418)
Growth in bacteria
  Bacterial resistance: Ampicillin, 100 μg/mL
  Growth temperature: 37°C
  Growth strain: DH5alpha
  Copy number: High Copy
Gene/Insert
  Gene/Insert name: Rab7A
  Species: H. sapiens (human)
  Insert size (bp): 623
  Mutation: Q67L
  Entrez Gene: RAB7A (a.k.a. CMT2B, PRO2706, RAB7)
  Tag / fusion protein: EGFP; 2xHA (N terminal on insert)
  Cloning method: Restriction Enzyme
  Sequencing primers: 5′ CMV-F; 3′ BGH-rev
Terms and licenses: Academic/Nonprofit Terms; Industry Terms: Not Available to Industry
How to cite: EGFP-Rab7A Q67L was a gift from Qing Zhong (Addgene plasmid # 28049 ; http://n2t.net/addgene:28049 ; RRID:Addgene_28049)
