[The description below was written by a language model from this plasmid's Addgene catalogue record and pLannotate feature annotations shown in this document.]
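Description:
EGFP-Rab7A Q67L is a mammalian expression plasmid built on the pcDNA3 backbone that encodes human RAB7A carrying the Q67L substitution, fused at its N terminus to EGFP followed by HA epitope tags. The catalogue lists a 2xHA tag, and the feature table is consistent with this, detecting two short HA-type fragments between the EGFP and RAB7A coding regions. In the sequenced record of about 6.8 kb, the whole cassette lies on the reverse strand. The CMV enhancer and immediate-early promoter drive the EGFP-HA-RAB7A open reading frame, which is terminated by the bovine growth hormone polyadenylation signal. T7 and SP6 promoters flank the cloning region, as is usual for pcDNA3. The annotation tool also reports a very short HIV-1 LTR fragment, a small lacI fragment with lac promoter/operator elements and a bleomycin-resistance fragment. These appear to be backbone remnants rather than functional parts.

In E. coli the plasmid replicates from a high-copy ColE1/pUC-type origin and is selected with ampicillin through the bla gene, and an f1 origin is also present. For mammalian cells, an SV40 early promoter drives the neomycin phosphotransferase gene with an SV40 poly(A) signal, allowing G418 selection of stable transfectants.

RAB7A is a small GTPase that governs late endosome maturation and endosome-to-lysosome traffic. Q67L is generally regarded as a GTPase-deficient, constitutively active (GTP-locked) form, although the record itself does not state this. The EGFP fusion allows live or fixed-cell visualisation of Rab7-positive compartments, and the HA tags support immunodetection or pull-downs. This fits the associated study of Rubicon as a Rab7 effector in endosome maturation.
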