Features (pLannotate 1.2.2; 24 found; start..end, strand, type, name):
    473..491     -  promoter       T7 promoter: promoter for bacteriophage T7 RNA polymerase
    507..540     -  LTR            5' LTR (truncated) (fragment): truncated 5' long terminal repeat (LTR) from HIV-1
    536..739     -  promoter       CMV promoter: human cytomegalovirus (CMV) immediate early promoter
    740..1119    -  enhancer       CMV enhancer: human cytomegalovirus immediate early enhancer
   1274..1326    +  misc_feature   bom (fragment): basis of mobility region from pBR322
   1385..1489    +  promoter       AmpR promoter: bla
   1490..2350    +  CDS            AmpR: β-lactamase; bla; confers resistance to ampicillin, carbenicillin, and related antibiotics
   2521..3109    +  rep_origin     ori: high-copy-number ColE1/pMB1/pBR322/pUC origin of replication
   3292..3384    +  CDS            lacI (fragment): lac repressor; lacI; The lac repressor binds to the lac operator to inhibit transcription in E. coli. This inhibition can be relieved by adding lactose or isopropyl-β-D-thiogalactopyranoside (IPTG).
   3397..3418    +  protein_bind   CAP binding site: CAP binding activates transcription in the presence of cAMP. E. coli catabolite activator protein
   3433..3463    +  promoter       lac promoter: promoter for the E. coli lac operon
   3471..3487    +  protein_bind   lac operator: The lac repressor binds to the lac operator to inhibit transcription in E. coli. This inhibition can be relieved by adding lactose or isopropyl-β-D-thiogalactopyranoside (IPTG). lac repressor encoded by lacI
   3560..3681    -  polyA_signal   SV40 poly(A) signal: SV40 polyadenylation signal
   3676..3834    -  CDS            ble (fragment): BLE_KLEPN - Experimental evidence at protein level: Swiss-Prot protein existence level 1. Binding protein with a strong affinity to the bleomycin family of antibiotics. Binds to CL990; an antimitotic-antibiotic compound. From Klebsiella pneumoniae.
   3858..4649    -  CDS            neo: KKA2_KLEPN - Also known as kan, nptII. Experimental evidence at protein level: Swiss-Prot protein existence level 1. Resistance to kanamycin, neomycin, paromomycin, ribostamycin, butirosin and gentamicin B. From Klebsiella pneumoniae.
   4716..5045    -  promoter       SV40 promoter: SV40 enhancer and early promoter
   5059..5487    -  rep_origin     f1 ori (sequence partly withheld): f1 bacteriophage origin of replication; arrow indicates direction of (+) strand synthesis
   5508..5529    -  promoter       SV40 promoter (fragment): SV40 enhancer and early promoter
   5533..5757    -  polyA_signal   bGH poly(A) signal: bovine growth hormone polyadenylation signal
   5783..5801    +  promoter       SP6 promoter: promoter for bacteriophage SP6 RNA polymerase
   5839..6456    -  CDS            RAB7A: RAB7A_HUMAN - Also known as RAB7. Experimental evidence at protein level: Swiss-Prot protein existence level 1. Small GTPase which cycles between active GTP-bound and inactive GDP-bound states. In its active state, binds to a variety of effector proteins playing a key role in the regulation of endo- lysosomal trafficking. Governs early-to-late endosomal maturation, microtubule minus-end as well as plus-end directed endosomal migration and positioning, and endosome-lysosome transport through different protein-protein interaction cascades. Plays a central role, not only in endosomal traffic, but
   6460..6486    -  CDS            3xHA (fragment): three tandem HA epitope tags
   6497..6513    -  CDS            3xHA (fragment): three tandem HA epitope tags
   6523..459     -  CDS            EGFP (across the origin): EGFP is a basic (constitutively fluorescent) green fluorescent protein published in 1996, derived from Aequorea victoria. It is reported to be a rapidly-maturing weak dimer with moderate acid sensitivity.
>Addgene plasmid #28049 | EGFP-Rab7A Q67L | addgene full sequence | sequence record 364365 | Addgene NGS Result
GATATAGACGTTGTGGCTGTTGTAGTTGTACTCCAGCTTGTGCCCCAGGATGTTGCCGTCCTCCTTGAAG
TCGATGCCCTTCAGCTCGATGCGGTTCACCAGGGTGTCGCCCTCGAACTTCACCTCGGCGCGGGTCTTGT
AGTTGCCGTCGTCCTTGAAGAAGATGGTGCGCTCCTGGACGTAGCCTTCGGGCATGGCGGACTTGAAGAA
GTCGTGCTGCTTCATGTGGTCGGGGTAGCGGCTGAAGCACTGCACGCCGTAGGTCAGGGTGGTCACGAGG
GTGGGCCAGGGCACGGGCAGCTTGCCGGTGGTGCAGATGAACTTCAGGGTCAGCTTGCCGTAGGTGGCAT
CGCCCTCGCCCTCGCCGGACACGCTGAACTTGTGGCCGTTTACGTCGCCGTCCAGCTCGACCAGGATGGG
CACCACCCCGGTGAACAGCTCCTCGCCCTTGCTCACCATAAGCTTGGGTCTCCCTATAGTGAGTCGTATT
AATTTCGATAAGCCAGTAAGCAGTGGGTTCTCTAGTTAGCCAGAGAGCTCTGCTTATATAGACCTCCCAC
CGTACACGCCTACCGCCCATTTGCGTCAATGGGGCGGAGTTGTTACGACATTTTGGAAAGTCCCGTTGAT
TTTGGTGCCAAAACAAACTCCCATTGACGTCAATGGGGTGGAGACTTGGAAATCCCCGTGAGTCAAACCG
CTATCCACGCCCATTGATGTACTGCCAAAACCGCATCACCATGGTAATAGCGATGACTAATACGTAGATG
TACTGCCAAGTAGGAAAGTCCCATAAGGTCATGTACTGGGCATAATGCCAGGCGGGCCATTTACCGTCAT
TGACGTCAATAGGGGGCGTACTTGGCATATGATACACTTGATGTACTGCCAAGTGGGCAGTTTACCGTAA
ATACTCCACCCATTGACGTCAATGGAAAGTCCCTATTGGCGTTACTATGGGAACATACGTCATTATTGAC
GTCAATGGGCGGGGGTCGTTGGGCGGTCAGCCAGGCGGGCCATTTACCGTAAGTTATGTAACGCGGAACT
CCATATATGGGCTATGAACTAATGACCCCGTAATTGATTACTATTAATAACTAGTCAATAATCAATGTCA
ACGCGTATATCTGGCCCGTACATCGCGAAGCAGCGCAAAACGCCTAACCCTAAGCAGATTCTTCATGCAA
TTGTCGGTCAAGCCTTGCCTTGTTGTAGCTTAAATTTTGCTCGCGCACTACTCAGCGACCTCCAACACAC
AAGCAGGGAGCAGATACTGGCTTAACTATGCGGCATCAGAGCAGATTGTACTGAGAGTGCACCATAGGGG
ATCGGGAGATCTCCCGATCCGTCGACGTCAGGTGGCACTTTTCGGGGAAATGTGCGCGGAACCCCTATTT
GTTTATTTTTCTAAATACATTCAAATATGTATCCGCTCATGAGACAATAACCCTGATAAATGCTTCAATA
ATATTGAAAAAGGAAGAGTATGAGTATTCAACATTTCCGTGTCGCCCTTATTCCCTTTTTTGCGGCATTT
TGCCTTCCTGTTTTTGCTCACCCAGAAACGCTGGTGAAAGTAAAAGATGCTGAAGATCAGTTGGGTGCAC
GAGTGGGTTACATCGAACTGGATCTCAACAGCGGTAAGATCCTTGAGAGTTTTCGCCCCGAAGAACGTTT
TCCAATGATGAGCACTTTTAAAGTTCTGCTATGTGGCGCGGTATTATCCCGTATTGACGCCGGGCAAGAG
CAACTCGGTCGCCGCATACACTATTCTCAGAATGACTTGGTTGAGTACTCACCAGTCACAGAAAAGCATC
TTACGGATGGCATGACAGTAAGAGAATTATGCAGTGCTGCCATAACCATGAGTGATAACACTGCGGCCAA
CTTACTTCTGACAACGATCGGAGGACCGAAGGAGCTAACCGCTTTTTTGCACAACATGGGGGATCATGTA
ACTCGCCTTGATCGTTGGGAACCGGAGCTGAATGAAGCCATACCAAACGACGAGCGTGACACCACGATGC
CTGTAGCAATGGCAACAACGTTGCGCAAACTATTAACTGGCGAACTACTTACTCTAGCTTCCCGGCAACA
ATTAATAGACTGGATGGAGGCGGATAAAGTTGCAGGACCACTTCTGCGCTCGGCCCTTCCGGCTGGCTGG
TTTATTGCTGATAAATCTGGAGCCGGTGAGCGTGGGTCTCGCGGTATCATTGCAGCACTGGGGCCAGATG
GTAAGCCCTCCCGTATCGTAGTTATCTACACGACGGGGAGTCAGGCAACTATGGATGAACGAAATAGACA
GATCGCTGAGATAGGTGCCTCACTGATTAAGCATTGGTAACTGTCAGACCAAGTTTACTCATATATACTT
TAGATTGATTTAAAACTTCATTTTTAATTTAAAAGGATCTAGGTGAAGATCCTTTTTGATAATCTCATGA
CCAAAATCCCTTAACGTGAGTTTTCGTTCCACTGAGCGTCAGACCCCGTAGAAAAGATCAAAGGATCTTC
TTGAGATCCTTTTTTTCTGCGCGTAATCTGCTGCTTGCAAACAAAAAAACCACCGCTACCAGCGGTGGTT
TGTTTGCCGGATCAAGAGCTACCAACTCTTTTTCCGAAGGTAACTGGCTTCAGCAGAGCGCAGATACCAA
ATACTGTTCTTCTAGTGTAGCCGTAGTTAGGCCACCACTTCAAGAACTCTGTAGCACCGCCTACATACCT
CGCTCTGCTAATCCTGTTACCAGTGGCTGCTGCCAGTGGCGATAAGTCGTGTCTTACCGGGTTGGACTCA
AGACGATAGTTACCGGATAAGGCGCAGCGGTCGGGCTGAACGGGGGGTTCGTGCACACAGCCCAGCTTGG
AGCGAACGACCTACACCGAACTGAGATACCTACAGCGTGAGCTATGAGAAAGCGCCACGCTTCCCGAAGG
GAGAAAGGCGGACAGGTATCCGGTAAGCGGCAGGGTCGGAACAGGAGAGCGCACGAGGGAGCTTCCAGGG
GGAAACGCCTGGTATCTTTATAGTCCTGTCGGGTTTCGCCACCTCTGACTTGAGCGTCGATTTTTGTGAT
GCTCGTCAGGGGGGCGGAGCCTATGGAAAAACGCCAGCAACGCGGCCTTTTTACGGTTCCTGGCCTTTTG
CTGGCCTTTTGCTCACATGTTCTTTCCTGCGTTATCCCCTGATTCTGTGGATAACCGTATTACCGCCTTT
GAGTGAGCTGATACCGCTCGCCGCAGCCGAACGACCGAGCGCAGCGAGTCAGTGAGCGAGGAAGCGGAAG
AGCGCCCAATACGCAAACCGCCTCTCCCCGCGCGTTGGCCGATTCATTAATGCAGCTGGCACGACAGGTT
TCCCGACTGGAAAGCGGGCAGTGAGCGCAACGCAATTAATGTGAGTTAGCTCACTCATTAGGCACCCCAG
GCTTTACACTTTATGCTTCCGGCTCGTATGTTGTGTGGAATTGTGAGCGGATAACAATTTCACACAGGAA
ACAGCTATGACCATGATTACGCCAAGCTCTAGCTAGAGGTCGACGGTATACAGACATGATAAGATACATT
GATGAGTTTGGACAAACCACAACTAGAATGCAGTGAAAAAAATGCTTTATTTGTGAAATTTGTGATGCTA
TTGCTTTATTTGTAACCATTATAAGCTGCAATAAACAAGTTGGGGTGGGCGAAGAACTCCAGCATGAGAT
CCCCGCGCTGGAGGATCATCCAGCCGGCGTCCCGGAAAACGATTCCGAAGCCCAACCTTTCATAGAAGGC
GGCGGTGGAATCGAAATCTCGTGATGGCAGGTTGGGCGTCGCTTGGTCGGTCATTTCGAACCCCAGAGTC
CCGCTCAGAAGAACTCGTCAAGAAGGCGATAGAAGGCGATGCGCTGCGAATCGGGAGCGGCGATACCGTA
AAGCACGAGGAAGCGGTCAGCCCATTCGCCGCCAAGCTCTTCAGCAATATCACGGGTAGCCAACGCTATG
TCCTGATAGCGGTCCGCCACACCCAGCCGGCCACAGTCGATGAATCCAGAAAAGCGGCCATTTTCCACCA
TGATATTCGGCAAGCAGGCATCGCCATGGGTCACGACGAGATCCTCGCCGTCGGGCATGCGCGCCTTGAG
CCTGGCGAACAGTTCGGCTGGCGCGAGCCCCTGATGCTCTTCGTCCAGATCATCCTGATCGACAAGACCG
GCTTCCATCCGAGTACGTGCTCGCTCGATGCGATGTTTCGCTTGGTGGTCGAATGGGCAGGTAGCCGGAT
CAAGCGTATGCAGCCGCCGCATTGCATCAGCCATGATGGATACTTTCTCGGCAGGAGCAAGGTGAGATGA
CAGGAGATCCTGCCCCGGCACTTCGCCCAATAGCAGCCAGTCCCTTCCCGCTTCAGTGACAACGTCGAGC
ACAGCTGCGCAAGGAACGCCCGTCGTGGCCAGCCACGATAGCCGCGCTGCCTCGTCCTGCAGTTCATTCA
GGGCACCGGACAGGTCGGTCTTGACAAAAAGAACCGGGCGCCCCTGCGCTGACAGCCGGAACACGGCGGC
ATCAGAGCAGCCGATTGTCTGTTGTGCCCAGTCATAGCCGAATAGCCTCTCCACCCAAGCGGCCGGAGAA
CCTGCGTGCAATCCATCTTGTTCAATCATGCGAAACGATCCTCATCCTGTCTCTTGATCAGATCCGAAAA
TGGATATACAAGCTCCCGGGAGCTTTTTGCAAAAGCCTAGGCCTCCAAAAAAGCCTCCTCACTACTTCTG
GAATAGCTCAGAGGCAGAGGCGGCCTCGGCCTCTGCATAAATAAAAAAAATTAGTCAGCCATGGGGCGGA
GAATGGGCGGAACTGGGCGGAGTTAGGGGCGGGATGGGCGGAGTTAGGGGCGGGACTATGGTTGCTGACT
AATTGAGATGCATGCTTTGCATACTTCTGCCTGCTGGGGAGCCTGGGGACTTTCCACACCTGGTTGCTGA
CTAATTGAGATGCATGCTTTGCATACTTCTGCCTGCTGGGGAGCCTGGGGACTTTCCACACCCTAACTGA
CACACATTCCACAGAATTAATTCGCGTTAAATTTTTGTTAAATCAGCTCATTTTTTAACCAATAGGCCGA
AATCGGCAAAATCCCTTATAAATCAAAAGAATAGACCGAGATAGGGT
[37 nt withheld, positions 5158-5194]
AAAGAACGTGGACTCCAACGTCAAAGG
[49 nt withheld, positions 5222-5270]
T
[91 nt withheld, positions 5272-5362]
G
[124 nt withheld, positions 5364-5487]
GGGGATACCCCCTAGAGCCCCAGCTGGTTCTTTCCGCCTCAGAAGCCATAGAGCCCACCGCATCCCCAGC
ATGCCTGCTATTGTCTTCCCAATCCTCCCCCTTGCTGTCCTGCCCCACCCCACCCCCCAGAATAGAATGA
CACCTACTCAGACAATGCGATGCAATTTCCTCATTTTATTAGGAAAGGACAGTGGGAGTGGCACCTTCCA
GGGTCAAGGAAGGCACGGGGGAGGGGCAAACAACAGATGGCTGGCAACTAGAAGGCACAGTCGAGGCTGA
TCAGCGAGCTCTAGCATTTAGGTGACACTATAGAATAGGGCCCTCTAGATGCATGCTCGAGCGGCCGCTT
AGCAACTGCAGCTTTCTGCCGAGGCCTTGGCCCGGTCATTCTTGTCCAGTTTGATAGGTTCAGGAAATTC
GTTGTACAGCTCCACCTCCGTTTCCTGCTTAAGTGCATTCCGTGCAATCGTCTGGAACGCCTGCTCCACG
TTGATGGCCTCCTTGGCACTGGTCTCAAAGTAGGGAATGTTGTTTTTGCTGTAGCACCAGGCCTGTGCCC
GCTTTGTGGCCACTTGTCTGTTTTCGAGGTCAATCTTGTTTCCCAACACAACAAATGGGAAGTTTTCAGG
ATCTCGGGGACTGGCCTGGATGAGAAACTCATCTCTCCAGCTATCTAGGGTTTTGAATGTGTTGGGGGCA
GTCACATCAAATACCAGAACGCAGCAGTCTGCACCTCTGTAGAAGGCCACACCGAGAGACTGGAACCGTT
CCAGTCCTGCTGTGTCCCATATCTGCATTGTGACTAGCCTGTCATCCACCATCACCTCCTTGGTCAGAAA
GTCAGCTCCTATTGTGGCTTTGTACTGATTGCTGAATTTCTTATTCACATACTGGTTCATGAGTGATGTC
TTCCCGACTCCAGAATCTCCCAGGATGATAACCTTCAGCAACACTTTCTTCCTAGAGGTACCAGCGTAAT
CCGGAACATCGTATGGGTAAGCGTAATCCGGAACATCGTATGGGTACATGGATCCCTTGTACAGCTCGTC
CATGCCGAGAGTGATCCCGGCGGCGGTCACGAACTCCAGCAGGACCATGTGATCGCGCTTCTCGTTGGGG
TCTTTGCTCAGGGCGGACTGGGTGCTCAGGTAGTGGTTGTCGGGCAGCAGCACGGGGCCGTCGCCGATGG
GGGTGTTCTGCTGGTAGTGGTCGGCGAGCTGCACGCTGCCGTCCTCGATGTTGTGGCGGATCTTGAAGTT
CACCTTGATGCCGTTCTTCTGCTTGTCGGCCAT
