>Addgene plasmid #28049 | EGFP-Rab7A Q67L | addgene partial sequence | sequence record 166246 | EGFP-C 5'-CATGGTCCTGCTGGAGTTCGTG-3'
GGACGAGCTGTACAAGGGATCCATGTACCCATACGATGTTCCGGATTACGCTTACCCATACGATGTTCCG
GATTACGCTGGTACCTCTAGGAAGAAAGTGTTGCTGAAGGTTATCATCCTGGGAGATTCTGGAGTCGGGA
AGACATCACTCATGAACCAGTATGTGAATAAGAAATTCAGCAATCAGTACAAAGCCACAATAGGAGCTGA
CTTTCTGACCAAGGAGGTGATGGTGGATGACAGGCTAGTCACAATGCAGATATGGGACACAGCAGGACTG
GAACGGTTCCAGTCTCTCGGTGTGGCCTTCTACAGAGGTGCAGACTGCTGCGTTCTGGTATTTGATGTGA
CTGCCCCCAACACATTCAAAACCCTAGATAGCTGGAGAGATGAGTTTCTCATCCAGGCCAGTCCCCGAGA
TCCTGAAAACTTCCCATTTGTTGTGTTGGGAAACAAGATTGACCTCGAAAACAGACAAGTGGCCACAAAG
CGGGCACAGGCCTGGTGCTACAGCAAAAACAACATTCCCTACTTTGAGACCAGTGCCAAGGAGGCCATCA
ACGTGGAGCAGGCGTTCCAGACGATTGCACGGAATGCACTTAAGCAGGAAACGGAGGTGGAGCTGTACAA
CGAATTTCCTGAACCTATCAAACTGGACAAGAATGACCGGGCCAAGGCCTCGGCAGAAAGCTGCAGTTGC
TAAGCGGCCGCTCGAGCATGCATCTAGAGGGCCCTATTCTATAGTGTCACCTAAATGCTAGAGCTCGCTG
ATCAGCCTCGACTGTGCCTTCTAGTTGCCAGCCATCTGTTGTTTGCCCCTCCCCCGTGCCTTCCTTGACC
CTGGAA
